>Addgene plasmid #107279 | pbG-APRT-J-u32uni-PdTKmCh | depositor full sequence | sequence record 202407 | pbG-APRT-J-u32uni-PdTKmCh sequence 12200 bps
AGCGTTAATATTTTGTTAAAATTCGCGTTAAATTTTTGTTAAATCAGCTCATTTTTTAACCAATAGGCCG
AAATCGGCAAAATCCCTTATAAATCAAAAGAATAGACCGAGATAGGGT
[37 nt withheld, positions 119-155]
AAAGAACGTGGACTCCAACGTCAAAGG
[49 nt withheld, positions 183-231]
T
[91 nt withheld, positions 233-323]
G
[124 nt withheld, positions 325-448]
CCCATTCGCCATTCAGGCTGCGCAACTGTTGGGAAGGGCGATCGGTGCGGGCCTCTTCGCTATTACGCCA
GCTGGCGAAAGGGGGATGTGCTGCAAGGCGATTAAGTTGGGTAACGCCAGGGTTTTCCCAGTCACGACGT
TGTAAAACGACGGCCAGTGAATTGTAATACGACTCACTATAGGGCGAATTGGGTACCACTCCTGTCACTT
ACCCTGACAGGCCTAGACTCCCGAGGCTTCCTCTTTGGCCCCTCCCTGGCCCAGGAGCTTGGACTGGGCT
GCGTGCTCATCCGAAAGCGGGGGAAGCTGCCAGGCCCCACTCTGTGGGCCTCCTATTCCCTGGAGTACGG
GAAGGTAAGAGGGCTGGGGTGGCCAGAGGAAGGGCAGGGCCAGGCCACCGTGGCCACTCTCCCCCAGTTC
TAAAAGGCCTTCCCAGGCGTGTCAAGTGGAGCTGCTGTGGTTACAGTGGCCTTGGGAGCTCAGAGAGGTT
GAGACATAGGCTGGGCTCACACAGCCAGGTAACAGCAAGGTGGGGTTGGAGTCAGGGTCTAGGGTGGCAG
CTGCCAAGCTGTGCAACAAAGCTGTTTTCTGCGGGAGGCTGAGGACCACACACCACTTCCCACTCCAGGC
TGAGCTGGAGATTCAGAAAGACGCCCTGGAGCCAGGACAGAGGGTGGTCGTCGTGGATGATCTGCTGGCC
ACTGGTGGTAAGGGTCTCCCCGCAGCCAACTGCTGTGGCTCCAAGGGCCTGGTGGGAGTGGGACAGGACC
TCGCTGTGTGACATGGGATGCAGCTTACTGTTGTCCAGAGGGTGCCTGGTGGCCAGGCCGACACCTTCCT
CTCCCCATGCCTTCCCCTCCCCAACCCAGGGGCTGGCCTGGAGCACCTGCTCTCTGCAGCCCAGGCCAAC
TGGGGACCTCACCCTCCCATCCCCAGGTACCACGAACGCTGCCTGTGAGCTGCTGGGCTCCACCGGCAAG
CTGCCCGTGCCCAGATCTGGCAGCGGAGAGGGCAGAGGAAGTCTTCTAACATGCGGTGACGTGGAGGAGA
ATCCCGGCCCTAGGCTCGAGATGACCGAGTACAAGCCCACGGTGCGCCTCGCCACCCGCGACGACGTCCC
CAGGGCCGTACGCACCCTCGCCGCCGCGTTCGCCGACTACCCCGCCACGCGCCACACCGTCGATCCGGAC
CGCCACATCGAGCGGGTCACCGAGCTGCAAGAACTCTTCCTCACGCGCGTCGGGCTCGACATCGGCAAGG
TGTGGGTCGCGGACGACGGCGCCGCGGTGGCGGTCTGGACCACGCCGGAGAGCGTCGAAGCGGGGGCGGT
GTTCGCCGAGATCGGCCCGCGCATGGCCGAGTTGAGCGGTTCCCGGCTGGCCGCGCAGCAACAGATGGAA
GGCCTCCTGGCGCCGCACCGGCCCAAGGAGCCCGCGTGGTTCCTGGCCACCGTCGGCGTCTCGCCCGACC
ACCAGGGCAAGGGTCTGGGCAGCGCCGTCGTGCTCCCCGGAGTGGAGGCGGCCGAGCGCGCCGGGGTGCC
CGCCTTCCTGGAGACCTCCGCGCCCCGCAACCTCCCCTTCTACGAGCGGCTCGGCTTCACCGTCACCGCC
GACGTCGAGGTGCCCGAAGGACCGCGCACCTGGTGCATGACCCGCAAGCCCGGTGCCGGATCCATGCCCA
CGCTACTGCGGGTTTATATAGACGGTCCCCACGGGATGGGGAAAACCACCACCACGCAACTGCTGGTGGC
CCTGGGTTCGCGCGACGATATCGTCTACGTACCCGAGCCGATGACTTACTGGCGGGTGCTGGGGGCTTCC
GAGACAATCGCGAACATCTACACCACACAACACCGCCTCGACCAGGGTGAGATATCGGCCGGGGACGCGG
CGGTGGTAATGACAAGCGCCCAGATAACAATGGGCATGCCTTATGCCGTGACCGACGCCGTTCTGGCTCC
TCATATCGGGGGGGAGGCTGGGAGCTCACATGCCCCGCCCCCGGCCCTCACCCTCATCTTCGACCGCCAT
CCCATCGCCGCCCTCCTGTGCTACCCGGCCGCGCGGTACCTTATGGGCAGCATGACCCCCCAGGCCGTGC
TGGCGTTCGTGGCCCTCATCCCGCCGACCTTGCCCGGCACCAACATCGTGCTTGGGGCCCTTCCGGAGGA
CAGACACATCGACCGCCTGGCCAAACGCCAGCGCCCCGGCGAGCGGCTGGACCTGGCTATGCTGGCTGCG
ATTCGCCGCGTTTACGGGCTACTTGCCAATACGGTGCGGTATCTGCAGTGCGGCGGGTCGTGGCGGGAGG
ACTGGGGACAGCTTTCGGGGACGGCCGTGCCGCCCCAGGGTGCCGAGCCCCAGAGCAACGCGGGCCCACG
ACCCCATATCGGGGACACGTTATTTACCCTGTTTCGGGCCCCCGAGTTGCTGGCCCCCAACGGCGACCTG
TATAACGTGTTTGCCTGGGCCTTGGACGTCTTGGCCAAACGCCTCCGTTCCATGCACGTCTTTATCCTGG
ATTACGACCAATCGCCCGCCGGCTGCCGGGACGCCCTGCTGCAACTTACCTCCGGGATGGTCCAGACCCA
CGTCACCACCCCCGGCTCCATACCGACGATATGCGACCTGGCGCGCACGTTTGCCCGGGAGATGGGGGAG
GCTAACTGATCTAGAGGGCCCGTTTAAACCCGCTGATCAGCCTCGACTGTGCCTTCTAGTTGCCAGCCAT
CTGTTGTTTGCCCCTCCCCCGTGCCTTCCTTGACCCTGGAAGGTGCCACTCCCACTGTCCTTTCCTAATA
AAATGAGGAAATTGCATCGCATTGTCTGAGTAGGTGTCATTCTATTCTGGGGGGTGGGGTGGGGCAGGAC
AGCAAGGGGGAGGATTGGGAAGACAATAGCAGGCATGCTGGGGATGCGGTGGGCTCTATGGGCTAGCGGT
GGCGGCCTCGACATTGATTATTGACTAGTTATTAATAGTAATCAATTACGGGGTCATTAGTTCATAGCCC
ATATATGGAGTTCCGCGTTACATAACTTACGGTAAATGGCCCGCCTGGCTGACCGCCCAACGACCCCCGC
CCATTGACGTCAATAATGACGTATGTTCCCATAGTAACGCCAATAGGGACTTTCCATTGACGTCAATGGG
TGGAGTATTTACGGTAAACTGCCCACTTGGCAGTACATCAAGTGTATCATATGCCAAGTACGCCCCCTAT
TGACGTCAATGACGGTAAATGGCCCGCCTGGCATTATGCCCAGTACATGACCTTATGGGACTTTCCTACT
TGGCAGTACATCTACGTATTAGTCATCGCTATTACCATGGTCGAGGTGAGCCCCACGTTCTGCTTCACTC
TCCCCATCTCCCCCCCCTCCCCACCCCCAATTTTGTATTTATTTATTTTTTAATTATTTTGTGCAGCGAT
GGGGGCGGGGGGGGGGGGGGGGCGCGCGCCAGGCGGGGCGGGGCGGGGCGAGGGGCGGGGCGGGGCGAGG
CGGAGAGGTGCGGCGGCAGCCAATCAGAGCGGCGCGCTCCGAAAGTTTCCTTTTATGGCGAGGCGGCGGC
GGCGGCGGCCCTATAAAAAGCGAAGCGCGCGGCGGGCGGGAGTCGCTGCGCGCTGCCTTCGCCCCGTGCC
CCGCTCCGCGCCGCCTCGCGCCGCCCGCCCCGGCTCTGACTGACCGCGTTACTCCCACAGGTGAGCGGGC
GGGACGGCCCTTCTCCTCCGGGCTGTAATTAGCGCTTGGTTTAATGACGGCTTGTTTCTTTTCTGTGGCT
GCGTGAAAGCCTTGAGGGGCTCCGGGAGGGCCCTTTGTGCGGGGGGAGCGGCTCGGGGGGTGCGTGCGTG
TGTGTGTGCGTGGGGAGCGCCGCGTGCGGCTCCGCGCTGCCCGGCGGCTGTGAGCGCTGCGGGCGCGGCG
CGGGGCTTTGTGCGCTCCGCAGTGTGCGCGAGGGGAGCGCGGCCGGGGGCGGTGCCCCGCGGTGCGGGGG
GGGCTGCGAGGGGAACAAAGGCTGCGTGCGGGGTGTGTGCGTGGGGGGGTGAGCAGGGGGTGTGGGCGCG
TCGGTCGGGCTGCAACCCCCCCTGCACCCCCCTCCCCGAGTTGCTGAGCACGGCCCGGCTTCGGGTGCGG
GGCTCCGTACGGGGCGTGGCGCGGGGCTCGCCGTGCCGGGCGGGGGGTGGCGGCAGGTGGGGGTGCCGGG
CGGGGCGGGGCCGCCTCGGGCCGGGGAGGGCTCGGGGGAGGGGCGCGGCGGCCCCCGGAGCGCCGGCGGC
TGTCGAGGCGCGGCGAGCCGCAGCCATTGCCTTTTATGGTAATCGTGCGAGAGGGCGCAGGGACTTCCTT
TGTCCCAAATCTGTGCGGAGCCGAAATCTGGGAGGCGCCGCCGCACCCCCTCTAGCGGGCGCGGGGCGAA
GCGGTGCGGCGCCGGCAGGAAGGAAATGGGCGGGGAGGGCCTTCGTGCGTCGCCGCGCCGCCGTCCCCTT
CTCCCTCTCCAGCCTCGGGGCTGTCCGCGGGGGGACGGCTGCCTTCGGGGGGGACGGGGCAGGGCGGGGT
TCGGCTTCTGGCGTGTGACCGGCGGCTCTAGAGCCTCTGCTAACCATGTTCATGCCTTCTTCTTTTTCCT
ACAGCTCCTGGGCAACGTGCTGGTTATTGTGCTGTCTCATCATTTTGGCAAAGAATTCGCGGCCGCGGTA
CCGGCGCGCCGGATCCTGCAGGTTATCACAAGTTTGTACAAAAAAGCAGGCTCCACCATGGTGAGCAAGG
GCGAGGAGGACAACATGGCCATCATCAAGGAGTTCATGCGCTTCAAGGTGCACATGGAGGGCTCCGTGAA
CGGCCACGAGTTCGAGATCGAGGGCGAGGGCGAGGGCCGCCCCTACGAGGGCACCCAGACCGCCAAGCTG
AAGGTGACCAAGGGCGGCCCCCTGCCCTTCGCCTGGGACATCCTGTCCCCTCAGTTCATGTACGGCTCCA
AGGCCTACGTGAAGCACCCCGCCGACATCCCCGACTACTTGAAGCTGTCCTTCCCCGAGGGCTTCAAGTG
GGAGCGCGTGATGAACTTCGAGGACGGCGGCGTGGTGACCGTGACCCAGGACTCCTCCCTGCAGGACGGC
GAGTTCATCTACAAGGTGAAGCTGCGCGGCACCAACTTCCCCTCCGACGGCCCCGTAATGCAGAAGAAGA
CCATGGGCTGGGAGGCCTCCTCCGAGCGGATGTACCCCGAGGACGGCGCCCTGAAGGGCGAGATCAAGCA
GAGGCTGAAGCTGAAGGACGGCGGCCACTACGACGCCGAGGTCAAGACCACCTACAAGGCCAAGAAGCCC
GTGCAGCTGCCCGGCGCCTACAACGTCAACATCAAGCTGGACATCACCTCCCACAACGAGGACTACACCA
TCGTGGAACAGTACGAGCGCGCCGAGGGCCGCCACTCCACCGGCGGCATGGACGAGCTGTACAAGTAAGA
CCCAGCTTTCTTGTACAAAGTGGTGATAACTCTAGAGAATTCACTCCTCAGGTGCAGGCTGCCTATCAGA
AGGTGGTGGCTGGTGTGGCCAATGCCCTGGCTCACAAATACCACTGAGATCGATCTTTTTCCCTCTGCCA
AAAATTATGGGGACATCATGAAGCCCCTTGAGCATCTGACTTCTGGCTAATAAAGGAAATTTATTTTCAT
TGCAATAGTGTGTTGGAATTTTTTGTGTCTCTCACTCGGAAGGACATATGGGAGGGCAAATCATTTAAAA
CATCAGAATGAGTATTTGGTTTAGAGTTTGGCAACATATGCCATATGCTGGCTGCCATGAACAAAGGTGG
CTATAAAGAGGTCATCAGTATATGAAACAGCCCCCTGCTGTCCATTCCTTATTCCATAGAAAAGCCTTGA
CTTGAGGTTAGATTTTTTTTATATTTTGTTTTGTGTTATTTTTTTCTTTAACATCCCTAAAATTTTCCTT
ACATGTTTTACTAGCCAGATTTTTCCTCCTCTCCTGACTACTCCCAGTCATAGCTGTCCCTCTTCTCTTA
TGGAGATCCCTCGACCTGCAGCCCAAGCTTGGGCACGGGCAGCTTGCCGGTGGAGTACCATGAACGCTGC
CTGTGAGCTGCTGGGCCGCCTGCAGGCTGAGGTCCTGGAGTGCGTGAGCCTGGTGGAGCTGACCTCGCTT
AAGGGCAGGGAGAAGCTGGCACCTGTACCCTTCTTCTCTCTCCTGCAGTATGAGTGACCACAGGGCCTCC
CAGCCCAACATCTCCAGCTGGATCCCAGGGAAATATCAGCCTTGGGCAACTGCAGTGACCAGGGGCACCG
GCTGCCCACAGGGAACACATTCCTTTGCTGGGGTTCAGCGCCTCTCCTGGGGCTGGAAGTGCCAAAGCCT
GGGGCAAAGCTGTGTTTCAGCCACACTGAACCCAATTACACACAGCGGGAGAACGCAGTAAACAGCTTTC
CCACAAGAGCCGTCTCCTGTCCTCCTGTTCCCCAGGGCAGGGAGCCCCAGGACAACACCAGACTTCAGCT
GTACTGTGGGCATGTGCTGCTTGGCGTGATGCCCAGCAGAACCTGTCCTGGTTCTCACCTCAGGAGCTAG
AACCCTCCAGGGTACCGGCCATGATGGCCGAATTAATTCAAGCTAGTCGACATTGATTATTGACTAGTTA
TTAATAGTAATCAATTACGGGGTCATTAGTTCATAGCCCATATATGGAGTTCCGCGTTACATAACTTACG
GTAAATGGCCCGCCTGGCTGACCGCCCAACGACCCCCGCCCATTGACGTCAATAATGACGTATGTTCCCA
TAGTAACGCCAATAGGGACTTTCCATTGACGTCAATGGGTGGACTATTTACGGTAAACTGCCCACTTGGC
AGTACATCAAGTGTATCATATGCCAAGTACGCCCCCTATTGACGTCAATGACGGTAAATGGCCCGCCTGG
CATTATGCCCAGTACATGACCTTATGGGACTTTCCTACTTGGCAGTACATCTACGTATTAGTCATCGCTA
TTACCATGGGTCGAGGTGAGCCCCACGTTCTGCTTCACTCTCCCCATCTCCCCCCCCTCCCCACCCCCAA
TTTTGTATTTATTTATTTTTTAATTATTTTGTGCAGCGATGGGGGCGGGGGGGGGGGGGGCGCGCGCCAG
GCGGGGCGGGGCGGGGCGAGGGGCGGGGCGGGGCGAGGCGGAGAGGTGCGGCGGCAGCCAATCAGAGCGG
CGCGCTCCGAAAGTTTCCTTTTATGGCGAGGCGGCGGCGGCGGCGGCCCTATAAAAAGCGAAGCGCGCGG
CGGGCGGGAGTCGCTGCGTTGCCTTCGCCCCGTGCCCCGCTCCGCGCCGCCTCGCGCCGCCCGCCCCGGC
TCTGACTGACCGCGTTACTCCCACAGGTGAGCGGGCGGGACGGCCCTTCTCCTCCGGGCTGTAATTAGCG
CTTGGTTTAATGACGGCTCGTTTCTTTTCTGTGGCTGCGTGAAAGCCTTAAAGGGCTCCGGGAGGGCCCT
TTGTGCGGGGGGGAGCGGCTCGGGGGGTGCGTGCGTGTGTGTGTGCGTGGGGAGCGCCGCGTGCGGCCCG
CGCTGCCCGGCGGCTGTGAGCGCTGCGGGCGCGGCGCGGGGCTTTGTGCGCTCCGCGTGTGCGCGAGGGG
AGCGCGGCCGGGGGCGGTGCCCCGCGGTGCGGGGGGGCTGCGAGGGGAACAAAGGCTGCGTGCGGGGTGT
GTGCGTGGGGGGGTGAGCAGGGGGTGTGGGCGCGGCGGTCGGGCTGTAACCCCCCCCTGCACCCCCCTCC
CCGAGTTGCTGAGCACGGCCCGGCTTCGGGTGCGGGGCTCCGTGCGGGGCGTGGCGCGGGGCTCGCCGTG
CCGGGCGGGGGGTGGCGGCAGGTGGGGGTGCCGGGCGGGGCGGGGCCGCCTCGGGCCGGGGAGGGCTCGG
GGGAGGGGCGCGGCGGCCCCGGAGCGCCGGCGGCTGTCGAGGCGCGGCGAGCCGCAGCCATTGCCTTTTA
TGGTAATCGTGCGAGAGGGCGCAGGGACTTCCTTTGTCCCAAATCTGGCGGAGCCGAAATCTGGGAGGCG
CCGCCGCACCCCCTCTAGCGGGCGCGGGCGAAGCGGTGCGGCGCCGGCAGGAAGGAAATGGGCGGGGAGG
GCCTTCGTGCGTCGCCGCGCCGCCGTCCCCTTCTCCATCTCCAGCCTCGGGGCTGCCGCAGGGGGACGGC
TGCCTTCGGGGGGGACGGGGCAGGGCGGGGTTCGGCTTCTGGCGTGTGACCGGCGGCTCTAGAGCCTCTG
CTAACCATGTTCATGCCTTCTTCTTTTTCCTACAGCTCCTGGGCAACGTGCTGGTTATTGTGCTGTCTCA
TCATTTTGGCAAAGAATTGGATCCTAGTGGATCCCCCGGGCTGCAGGAATTCGATATCACAAGTTTGTAC
AAAAAAGCAGGCTGGACCATGGTGAGCAAGGGCGAGGAGCTGTTCACCGGGGTGGTGCCCATCCTGGTCG
AGCTGGACGGCGACGTAAACGGCCACAAGTTCAGCGTGTCCGGCGAGGGCGAGGGCGATGCCACCTACGG
CAAGCTGACCCTGAAGTTCATCTGCACCACCGGCAAGCTGCCCGTGCCCTGGCCCACCCTCGTGACCACC
CTGACCTACGGCGTGCAGTGCTTCAGCCGCTACCCCGACCACATGAAGCAGCACGACTTCTTCAAGTCCG
CCATGCCCGAAGGCTACGTCCAGGAGCGCACCATCTTCTTCAAGGACGACGGCAACTACAAGACCCGCGC
CGAGGTGAAGTTCGAGGGCGACACCCTGGTGAACCGCATCGAGCTGAAGGGCATCGACTTCAAGGAGGAC
GGCAACATCCTGGGGCACAAGCTGGAGTACAACTACAACAGCCACAACGTCTATATCATGGCCGACAAGC
AGAAGAACGGCATCAAGGTGAACTTCAAGATCCGCCACAACATCGAGGACGGCAGCGTGCAGCTCGCCGA
CCACTACCAGCAGAACACCCCCATCGGCGACGGCCCCGTGCTGCTGCCCGACAACCACTACCTGAGCACC
CAGTCCGCCCTGAGCAAAGACCCCAACGAGAAGCGCGATCACATGGTCCTGCTGGAGTTCGTGACCGCCG
CCGGGATCACTCTCGGCATGGACGAGCTGTACAAGGGCGGTGGAAGATCTGGGAATTCAAGGCCTCTCGA
GCCTCTAGATTCTGCAGCCCTATAGCACCCAGCTTTCTTGTACAAAGTGGTGATATCAAGCTTATCGATA
CCGTCGACCTCGAGGGCCGCTGATCAGCCTCGACTGTGCCTTCTAGTTGCCAGCCATCTGTTGTTTGCCC
CTCCCCCGTGCCTTCCTTGACCCTGGAAGGTGCCACTCCCACTGTCCTTTCCTAATAAAATGAGGAAATT
GCATCGCATTGTCTGAGTAGGTGTCATTCTATTCTGGGGGGTGGGGTGGGGCAGGACAGCAAGGGGGAGG
ATTGGGAAGACAATAGCAGGCATGCTGGGGATGCGGTGGGCTCTATGGCTTCTGAGGCGGAAAGAACCAG
CTGGGGCTTAATTAAGAGCTCCAGCTTTTGTTCCCTTTAGTGAGGGTTAATTTCGAGCTTGGCGTAATCA
TGGTCATAGCTGTTTCCTGTGTGAAATTGTTATCCGCTCACAATTCCACACAACATACGAGCCGGAAGCA
TAAAGTGTAAAGCCTGGGGTGCCTAATGAGTGAGCTAACTCACATTAATTGCGTTGCGCTCACTGCCCGC
TTTCCAGTCGGGAAACCTGTCGTGCCAGCTGCATTAATGAATCGGCCAACGCGCGGGGAGAGGCGGTTTG
CGTATTGGGCGCTCTTCCGCTTCCTCGCTCACTGACTCGCTGCGCTCGGTCGTTCGGCTGCGGCGAGCGG
TATCAGCTCACTCAAAGGCGGTAATACGGTTATCCACAGAATCAGGGGATAACGCAGGAAAGAACATGTG
AGCAAAAGGCCAGCAAAAGGCCAGGAACCGTAAAAAGGCCGCGTTGCTGGCGTTTTTCCATAGGCTCCGC
CCCCCTGACGAGCATCACAAAAATCGACGCTCAAGTCAGAGGTGGCGAAACCCGACAGGACTATAAAGAT
ACCAGGCGTTTCCCCCTGGAAGCTCCCTCGTGCGCTCTCCTGTTCCGACCCTGCCGCTTACCGGATACCT
GTCCGCCTTTCTCCCTTCGGGAAGCGTGGCGCTTTCTCATAGCTCACGCTGTAGGTATCTCAGTTCGGTG
TAGGTCGTTCGCTCCAAGCTGGGCTGTGTGCACGAACCCCCCGTTCAGCCCGACCGCTGCGCCTTATCCG
GTAACTATCGTCTTGAGTCCAACCCGGTAAGACACGACTTATCGCCACTGGCAGCAGCCACTGGTAACAG
GATTAGCAGAGCGAGGTATGTAGGCGGTGCTACAGAGTTCTTGAAGTGGTGGCCTAACTACGGCTACACT
AGAAGGACAGTATTTGGTATCTGCGCTCTGCTGAAGCCAGTTACCTTCGGAAAAAGAGTTGGTAGCTCTT
GATCCGGCAAACAAACCACCGCTGGTAGCGGTGGTTTTTTTGTTTGCAAGCAGCAGATTACGCGCAGAAA
AAAAGGATCTCAAGAAGATCCTTTGATCTTTTCTACGGGGTCTGACGCTCAGTGGAACGAAAACTCACGT
TAAGGGATTTTGGTCATGAGATTATCAAAAAGGATCTTCACCTAGATCCTTTTAAATTAAAAATGAAGTT
TTAAATCAATCTAAAGTATATATGAGTAAACTTGGTCTGACAGTTACCAATGCTTAATCAGTGAGGCACC
TATCTCAGCGATCTGTCTATTTCGTTCATCCATAGTTGCCTGACTCCCCGTCGTGTAGATAACTACGATA
CGGGAGGGCTTACCATCTGGCCCCAGTGCTGCAATGATACCGCGAGACCCACGCTCACCGGCTCCAGATT
TATCAGCAATAAACCAGCCAGCCGGAAGGGCCGAGCGCAGAAGTGGTCCTGCAACTTTATCCGCCTCCAT
CCAGTCTATTAATTGTTGCCGGGAAGCTAGAGTAAGTAGTTCGCCAGTTAATAGTTTGCGCAACGTTGTT
GCCATTGCTACAGGCATCGTGGTGTCACGCTCGTCGTTTGGTATGGCTTCATTCAGCTCCGGTTCCCAAC
GATCAAGGCGAGTTACATGATCCCCCATGTTGTGCAAAAAAGCGGTTAGCTCCTTCGGTCCTCCGATCGT
TGTCAGAAGTAAGTTGGCCGCAGTGTTATCACTCATGGTTATGGCAGCACTGCATAATTCTCTTACTGTC
ATGCCATCCGTAAGATGCTTTTCTGTGACTGGTGAGTACTCAACCAAGTCATTCTGAGAATAGTGTATGC
GGCGACCGAGTTGCTCTTGCCCGGCGTCAATACGGGATAATACCGCGCCACATAGCAGAACTTTAAAAGT
GCTCATCATTGGAAAACGTTCTTCGGGGCGAAAACTCTCAAGGATCTTACCGCTGTTGAGATCCAGTTCG
ATGTAACCCACTCGTGCACCCAACTGATCTTCAGCATCTTTTACTTTCACCAGCGTTTCTGGGTGAGCAA
AAACAGGAAGGCAAAATGCCGCAAAAAAGGGAATAAGGGCGACACGGAAATGTTGAATACTCATACTCTT
CCTTTTTCAATATTATTGAAGCATTTATCAGGGTTATTGTCTCATGAGCGGATACATATTTGAATGTATT
TAGAAAAATAAACAAATAGGGGTTCCGCGCACATTTCCCCGAAAAGTGCCACCTAAATTGTA
Features (pLannotate 1.2.2; 38 found; start..end, strand, type, name):
     20..448     -  rep_origin     f1 ori (sequence partly withheld): f1 bacteriophage origin of replication; arrow indicates direction of (+) strand synthesis
    453..610     -  CDS            lacZα (fragment): LacZα fragment of β-galactosidase; lacZ fragment
    613..631     +  promoter       T7 promoter: promoter for bacteriophage T7 RNA polymerase
    662..802     +  CDS            Aprt (fragment): APT_RAT - Experimental evidence at protein level: Swiss-Prot protein existence level 1. Catalyzes a salvage reaction resulting in the formation of AMP, that is energically less costly than de novo synthesis. From Rattus norvegicus (Rat).
   1074..1157    +  CDS            APRT (fragment): APT_HUMAN - Experimental evidence at protein level: Swiss-Prot protein existence level 1. Catalyzes a salvage reaction resulting in the formation of AMP, that is energically less costly than de novo synthesis. From Homo sapiens (Human).
   1418..1440    +  CDS            VN155(I152L) (fragment): improved N-terminal fragment of mVenus for use in bimolecular fluorescence complementation (BiFC) (Kodama and Hu, 2010)
   1519..2115    +  CDS            PuroR (fragment): puromycin N-acetyltransferase; pac from Streptomyces; confers resistance to puromycin
   2122..3117    +  CDS            ΔTK: truncated herpes simplex virus thymidine kinase (Salomon et al., 1995) confers sensitivity to nucleoside analogs such as acyclovir or ganciclovir
   3155..3379    +  polyA_signal   bGH poly(A) signal: bovine growth hormone polyadenylation signal
   3398..3777    +  enhancer       CMV enhancer: human cytomegalovirus immediate early enhancer
   3779..4056    +  promoter       chicken β-actin promoter: No description available
   4057..5072    +  intron         chimeric intron: chimera between introns from chicken β-actin and rabbit β-globin
   5070..5144    +  CDS            HBB (fragment): HBB_LEPEU - Experimental evidence at protein level: Swiss-Prot protein existence level 1. Involved in oxygen transport from the lung to the various peripheral tissues. From Lepus europaeus (European hare).
   5166..5190    +  protein_bind   attB1: mutant version of attB; recombination site for the Gateway® BP reaction BP Clonase™
   5196..5903    +  CDS            mCherry: mCherry is a basic (constitutively fluorescent) red fluorescent protein published in 2004, derived from Discosoma sp.. It is reported to be a very rapidly-maturing monomer with low acid sensitivity.
   5908..5932    -  protein_bind   attB2: mutant version of attB; recombination site for the Gateway® BP reaction BP Clonase™
   5942..6022    +  CDS            HBB (fragment): HBB_PONPY - Experimental evidence at transcript level: Swiss-Prot protein existence level 2. Involved in oxygen transport from the lung to the various peripheral tissues. From Pongo pygmaeus (Bornean orangutan).
   6097..6152    +  polyA_signal   β-globin poly(A) signal: rabbit β-globin polyadenylation signal (Gil and Proudfoot, 1987)
   6499..6521    -  CDS            VN155(I152L) (fragment): improved N-terminal fragment of mVenus for use in bimolecular fluorescence complementation (BiFC) (Kodama and Hu, 2010)
   6525..6662    +  CDS            APRT (fragment): APT_HUMAN - Experimental evidence at protein level: Swiss-Prot protein existence level 1. Catalyzes a salvage reaction resulting in the formation of AMP, that is energically less costly than de novo synthesis. From Homo sapiens (Human).
   7077..7456    +  enhancer       CMV enhancer: human cytomegalovirus immediate early enhancer
   7459..7734    +  promoter       chicken β-actin promoter: No description available
   7735..8743    +  intron         chimeric intron: chimera between introns from chicken β-actin and rabbit β-globin
   8802..8837    +  misc_feature   MCS (fragment): pBluescript multiple cloning site
   8837..8861    +  protein_bind   attB1: mutant version of attB; recombination site for the Gateway® BP reaction BP Clonase™
   8867..9583    +  CDS            EGFP: EGFP is a basic (constitutively fluorescent) green fluorescent protein published in 1996, derived from Aequorea victoria. It is reported to be a rapidly-maturing weak dimer with moderate acid sensitivity.
   9645..9669    -  protein_bind   attB2: mutant version of attB; recombination site for the Gateway® BP reaction BP Clonase™
   9670..9704    +  misc_feature   MCS (fragment): pBluescript multiple cloning site
   9722..9946    +  polyA_signal   bGH poly(A) signal: bovine growth hormone polyadenylation signal
   9950..9971    +  promoter       SV40 promoter (fragment): SV40 enhancer and early promoter
  10002..10020   -  promoter       T3 promoter: promoter for bacteriophage T3 RNA polymerase
  10063..10085   -  protein_bind   lac operator (fragment): The lac repressor binds to the lac operator to inhibit transcription in E. coli. This inhibition can be relieved by adding lactose or isopropyl-β-D-thiogalactopyranoside (IPTG). lac repressor encoded by lacI
  10089..10119   -  promoter       lac promoter: promoter for the E. coli lac operon
  10134..10155   -  protein_bind   CAP binding site: CAP binding activates transcription in the presence of cAMP. E. coli catabolite activator protein
  10168..10260   -  CDS            lacI (fragment): lac repressor; lacI; The lac repressor binds to the lac operator to inhibit transcription in E. coli. This inhibition can be relieved by adding lactose or isopropyl-β-D-thiogalactopyranoside (IPTG).
  10443..11031   -  rep_origin     ori: high-copy-number ColE1/pMB1/pBR322/pUC origin of replication
  11202..12062   -  CDS            AmpR: β-lactamase; bla; confers resistance to ampicillin, carbenicillin, and related antibiotics
  12063..12167   -  promoter       AmpR promoter: bla
