[The description below was written by a language model from this plasmid's Addgene catalogue record and pLannotate feature annotations shown in this document.]
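Description:
pbG-APRT-J-u32uni-PdTKmCh is a gene-targeting donor plasmid for editing the human APRT locus, built on the pCAG-eGFP-pA backbone, a pBluescript-type vector. It is maintained in E. coli at high copy through a ColE1/pUC origin with ampicillin resistance (AmpR), and also carries an f1 origin, lacZα and lac promoter remnants, and flanking T7 and T3 promoters.

The payload consists of human APRT genomic sequence (exons 3-5, about 1.25 kb in total) split into two homology arms around a roughly 5.1 kb selection cassette; the feature table shows APRT coding fragments on either side of that cassette. The arms carry c.407T>C, the APRT*J allele, together with a second substitution, c.402A>T, whose role the record does not state. The cassette encodes a puromycin resistance–truncated HSV thymidine kinase fusion (puro-ΔTK) with a bGH polyadenylation signal, allowing positive selection with puromycin and negative selection with nucleoside analogues such as ganciclovir. This is followed by a CAG (CMV enhancer, chicken β-actin promoter, chimeric intron)-driven mCherry with a rabbit β-globin poly(A). No promoter for puro-ΔTK is annotated. Short identical annotated sequences in opposite orientation sit at each cassette boundary; their function is not stated.

Outside the arms, the backbone carries a separate CAG-EGFP-bGH poly(A) unit. By position, this would distinguish targeted integrants (red only) from random whole-plasmid integration (red and green), though the record does not say so. The stated purpose is a donor with unilateral microhomology, from a study of microhomology-assisted scarless genome editing in human iPSCs, which implies that the cassette is excised afterwards to leave only the point mutation.
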