Addgene plasmid #107279: pbG-APRT-J-u32uni-PdTKmCh
Purpose: APRT c.407T>C (APRT*J) donor vector with unilateral microhomology
Depositing lab: Knut Woltjen. Publication: Microhomology-assisted scarless genome editing in human iPSCs. Kim SI, Matsumoto T, Kagawa H, Nakamura M, Hirohata R, Ueno A, Ohishi M, Sakuma T, Soga T, Yamamoto T, Woltjen K. Nat Commun. 2018 Mar 5;9(1):939. doi: 10.1038/s41467-018-03044-y. PubMed 29507284.
Backbone
  Vector backbone: pCAG-eGFP-pA
  Selectable markers: Puromycin ; thymidine kinase
Growth in bacteria
  Bacterial resistance: Ampicillin, 100 μg/mL
  Growth temperature: 37°C
  Growth strain: DH5alpha
  Copy number: High Copy
Gene/Insert 1
  Gene/Insert name: APRT (alt name: APRT exons 3-5)
  Species: H. sapiens (human)
  Insert size (bp): 1255
  Mutation: c.402A>T, c.407T>C
  Entrez Gene: APRT (a.k.a. AMP, APRTD)
Gene/Insert 2
  Gene/Insert name: puro-deltaTK; CAG::mCherry (alt name: from pAAVS1-PdTK-CAG-mCh [uBglII])
  Insert size (bp): 5104
Terms and licenses: Academic/Nonprofit Terms; Industry Terms: Not Available to Industry
How to cite: pbG-APRT-J-u32uni-PdTKmCh was a gift from Knut Woltjen (Addgene plasmid # 107279 ; http://n2t.net/addgene:107279 ; RRID:Addgene_107279)
