>Addgene plasmid #107279 | pbG-APRT-J-u32uni-PdTKmCh | addgene partial sequence | sequence record 205866 | Addgene Partial NGS Result
GCTGCAGGAATTCGATATCACAAGTTTGTACAAAAAAGCAGGCTGGACCATGGTGAGCAAGGGCGAGGAG
CTGTTCACCGGGGTGGTGCCCATCCTGGTCGAGCTGGACGGCGACGTAAACGGCCACAAGTTCAGCGTGT
CCGGCGAGGGCGAGGGCGATGCCACCTACGGCAAGCTGACCCTGAAGTTCATCTGCACCACCGGCAAGCT
GCCCGTGCCCTGGCCCACCCTCGTGACCACCCTGACCTACGGCGTGCAGTGCTTCAGCCGCTACCCCGAC
CACATGAAGCAGCACGACTTCTTCAAGTCCGCCATGCCCGAAGGCTACGTCCAGGAGCGCACCATCTTCT
TCAAGGACGACGGCAACTACAAGACCCGCGCCGAGGTGAAGTTCGAGGGCGACACCCTGGTGAACCGCAT
CGAGCTGAAGGGCATCGACTTCAAGGAGGACGGCAACATCCTGGGGCACAAGCTGGAGTACAACTACAAC
AGCCACAACGTCTATATCATGGCCGACAAGCAGAAGAACGGCATCAAGGTGAACTTCAAGATCCGCCACA
ACATCGAGGACGGCAGCGTGCAGCTCGCCGACCACTACCAGCAGAACACCCCCATCGGCGACGGCCCCGT
GCTGCTGCCCGACAACCACTACCTGAGCACCCAGTCCGCCCTGAGCAAAGACCCCAACGAGAAGCGCGAT
CACATGGTCCTGCTGGAGTTCGTGACCGCCGCCGGGATCACTCTCGGCATGGACGAGCTGTACAAGGGCG
GTGGAAGATCTGGGAATTCAAGGCCTCTCGAGCCTCTAGATTCTGCAGCCCTATAGCACCCAGCTTTCTT
GTACAAAGTGGTGATATCAAGCTTATCGATACCGTCGACCTCGAGGGCCGCTGATCAGCCTCGACTGTGC
CTTCTAGTTGCCAGCCATCTGTTGTTTGCCCCTCCCCCGTGCCTTCCTTGACCCTGGAAGGTGCCACTCC
CACTGTCCTTTCCTAATAAAATGAGGAAATTGCATCGCATTGTCTGAGTAGGTGTCATTCTATTCTGGGG
GGTGGGGTGGGGCAGGACAGCAAGGGGGAGGATTGGGAAGACAATAGCAGGCATGCTGGGGATGCGGTGG
GCTCTATGGCTTCTGAGGCGGAAAGAACCAGCTGGGGCTTAATTAAGAGCTCCAGCTTTTGTTCCCTTTA
GTGAGGGTTAATTTCGAGCTTGGCGTAATCATGGTCATAGCTGTTTCCTGTGTGAAATTGTTATCCGCTC
ACAATTCCACACAACATACGAGCCGGAAGCATAAAGTGTAAAGCCTGGGGTGCCTAATGAGTGAGCTAAC
TCACATTAATTGCGTTGCGCTCACTGCCCGCTTTCCAGTCGGGAAACCTGTCGTGCCAGCTGCATTAATG
AATCGGCCAACGCGCGGGGAGAGGCGGTTTGCGTATTGGGCGCTCTTCCGCTTCCTCGCTCACTGACTCG
CTGCGCTCGGTCGTTCGGCTGCGGCGAGCGGTATCAGCTCACTCAAAGGCGGTAATACGGTTATCCACAG
AATCAGGGGATAACGCAGGAAAGAACATGTGAGCAAAAGGCCAGCAAAAGGCCAGGAACCGTAAAAAGGC
CGCGTTGCTGGCGTTTTTCCATAGGCTCCGCCCCCCTGACGAGCATCACAAAAATCGACGCTCAAGTCAG
AGGTGGCGAAACCCGACAGGACTATAAAGATACCAGGCGTTTCCCCCTGGAAGCTCCCTCGTGCGCTCTC
CTGTTCCGACCCTGCCGCTTACCGGATACCTGTCCGCCTTTCTCCCTTCGGGAAGCGTGGCGCTTTCTCA
TAGCTCACGCTGTAGGTATCTCAGTTCGGTGTAGGTCGTTCGCTCCAAGCTGGGCTGTGTGCACGAACCC
CCCGTTCAGCCCGACCGCTGCGCCTTATCCGGTAACTATCGTCTTGAGTCCAACCCGGTAAGACACGACT
TATCGCCACTGGCAGCAGCCACTGGTAACAGGATTAGCAGAGCGAGGTATGTAGGCGGTGCTACAGAGTT
CTTGAAGTGGTGGCCTAACTACGGCTACACTAGAAGAACAGTATTTGGTATCTGCGCTCTGCTGAAGCCA
GTTACCTTCGGAAAAAGAGTTGGTAGCTCTTGATCCGGCAAACAAACCACCGCTGGTAGCGGTGGTTTTT
TTGTTTGCAAGCAGCAGATTACGCGCAGAAAAAAAGGATCTCAAGAAGATCCTTTGATCTTTTCTACGGG
GTCTGACGCTCAGTGGAACGAAAACTCACGTTAAGGGATTTTGGTCATGAGATTATCAAAAAGGATCTTC
ACCTAGATCCTTTTAAATTAAAAATGAAGTTTTAAATCAATCTAAAGTATATATGAGTAAACTTGGTCTG
ACAGTTACCAATGCTTAATCAGTGAGGCACCTATCTCAGCGATCTGTCTATTTCGTTCATCCATAGTTGC
CTGACTCCCCGTCGTGTAGATAACTACGATACGGGAGGGCTTACCATCTGGCCCCAGTGCTGCAATGATA
CCGCGAGACCCACGCTCACCGGCTCCAGATTTATCAGCAATAAACCAGCCAGCCGGAAGGGCCGAGCGCA
GAAGTGGTCCTGCAACTTTATCCGCCTCCATCCAGTCTATTAATTGTTGCCGGGAAGCTAGAGTAAGTAG
TTCGCCAGTTAATAGTTTGCGCAACGTTGTTGCCATTGCTACAGGCATCGTGGTGTCACGCTCGTCGTTT
GGTATGGCTTCATTCAGCTCCGGTTCCCAACGATCAAGGCGAGTTACATGATCCCCCATGTTGTGCAAAA
AAGCGGTTAGCTCCTTCGGTCCTCCGATCGTTGTCAGAAGTAAGTTGGCCGCAGTGTTATCACTCATGGT
TATGGCAGCACTGCATAATTCTCTTACTGTCATGCCATCCGTAAGATGCTTTTCTGTGACTGGTGAGTAC
TCAACCAAGTCATTCTGAGAATAGTGTATGCGGCGACCGAGTTGCTCTTGCCCGGCGTCAATACGGGATA
ATACCGCGCCACATAGCAGAACTTTAAAAGTGCTCATCATTGGAAAACGTTCTTCGGGGCGAAAACTCTC
AAGGATCTTACCGCTGTTGAGATCCAGTTCGATGTAACCCACTCGTGCACCCAACTGATCTTCAGCATCT
TTTACTTTCACCAGCGTTTCTGGGTGAGCAAAAACAGGAAGGCAAAATGCCGCAAAAAAGGGAATAAGGG
CGACACGGAAATGTTGAATACTCATACTCTTCCTTTTTCAATATTATTGAAGCATTTATCAGGGTTATTG
TCTCATGAGCGGATACATATTTGAATGTATTTAGAAAAATAAACAAATAGGGGTTCCGCGCACATTTCCC
CGAAAAGTGCCACCTAAATTGTAAGCGTTAATATTTTGTTAAAATTCGCGTTAAATTTTTGTTAAATCAG
CTCATTTTTTAACCAATAGGCCGAAATCGGCAAAATCCCTTATAAATCAAAAGAATAGACCGAGATAGGG
T
[37 nt withheld, positions 3502-3538]
AAAGAACGTGGACTCCAACGTCAAAGG
[49 nt withheld, positions 3566-3614]
T
[91 nt withheld, positions 3616-3706]
G
[124 nt withheld, positions 3708-3831]
CCCATTCGCCATTCAGGCTGCGCAACTGTTGGGAAGGGCGATCGGTGCGGGCCTCTTCGCTATTACGCCA
GCTGGCGAAAGGGGGATGTGCTGCAAGGCGATTAAGTTGGGTAACGCCAGGGTTTTCCCAGTCACGACGT
TGTAAAACGACGGCCAGTGAATTGTAATACGACTCACTATAGGGCGAATTGGGTACCACTCCTGTCACTT
ACCCTGACAGGCCTAGACTCCCGAGGCTTCCTCTTTGGCCCCTCCCTGGCCCAGGAGCTTGGACTGGGCT
GCGTGCTCATCCGAAAGCGGGGGAAGCTGCCAGGCCCCACTCTGTGGGCCTCCTATTCCCTGGAGTACGG
GAAGGTAAGAGGGCTGGGGTGGCCAGAGGAAGGGCAGGGCCAGGCCACCGTGGCCACTCTCCCCCAGTTC
TAAAAGGCCTTCCCAGGCGTGTCAAGTGGAGCTGCTGTGGTTACAGTGGCCTTGGGAGCTCAGAGAGGTT
GAGACATAGGCTGGGCTCACACAGCCAGGTAACAGCAAGGTGGGGTTGGAGTCAGGGTCTAGGGTGGCAG
CTGCCAAGCTGTGCAACAAAGCTGTTTTCTGCGGGAGGCTGAGGACCACACACCACTTCCCACTCCAGGC
TGAGCTGGAGATTCAGAAAGACGCCCTGGAGCCAGGACAGAGGGTGGTCGTCGTGGATGATCTGCTGGCC
ACTGGTGGTAAGGGTCTCCCCGCAGCCAACTGCTGTGGCTCCAAGGGCCTGGTGGGAGTGGGACAGGACC
TCGCTGTGTGACATGGGATGCAGCTTACTGTTGTCCAGAGGGTGCCTGGTGGCCAGGCCGACACCTTCCT
CTCCCCATGCCTTCCCCTCCCCAACCCAGGGGCTGGCCTGGAGCACCTGCTCTCTGCAGCCCAGGCCAAC
TGGGGACCTCACCCTCCCATCCCCAGGTACCACGAACGCTGCCTGTGAGCTGCTGGGCTCCACCGGCAAG
CTGCCCGTGCCCAGATCTGGCAGCGGAGAGGGCAGAGGAAGTCTTCTAACATGCGGTGACGTGGAGGAGA
ATCCCGGCCCTAGGCTCGAGATGACCGAGTACAAGCCCACGGTGCGCCTCGCCACCCGCGACGACGTCCC
CAGGGCCGTACGCACCCTCGCCGCCGCGTTCGCCGACTACCCCGCCACGCGCCACACCGTCGATCCGGAC
CGCCACATCGAGCGGGTCACCGAGCTGCAAGAACTCTTCCTCACGCGCGTCGGGCTCGACATCGGCAAGG
TGTGGGTCGCGGACGACGGCGCCGCGGTGGCGGTCTGGACCACGCCGGAGAGCGTCGAAGCGGGGGCGGT
GTTCGCCGAGATCGGCCCGCGCATGGCCGAGTTGAGCGGTTCCCGGCTGGCCGCGCAGCAACAGATGGAA
GGCCTCCTGGCGCCGCACCGGCCCAAGGAGCCCGCGTGGTTCCTGGCCACCGTCGGCGTCTCGCCCGACC
ACCAGGGCAAGGGTCTGGGCAGCGCCGTCGTGCTCCCCGGAGTGGAGGCGGCCGAGCGCGCCGGGGTGCC
CGCCTTCCTGGAGACCTCCGCGCCCCGCAACCTCCCCTTCTACGAGCGGCTCGGCTTCACCGTCACCGCC
GACGTCGAGGTGCCCGAAGGACCGCGCACCTGGTGCATGACCCGCAAGCCCGGTGCCGGATCCATGCCCA
CGCTACTGCGGGTTTATATAGACGGTCCCCACGGGATGGGGAAAACCACCACCACGCAACTGCTGGTGGC
CCTGGGTTCGCGCGACGATATCGTCTACGTACCCGAGCCGATGACTTACTGGCGGGTGCTGGGGGCTTCC
GAGACAATCGCGAACATCTACACCACACAACACCGCCTCGACCAGGGTGAGATATCGGCCGGGGACGCGG
CGGTGGTAATGACAAGCGCCCAGATAACAATGGGCATGCCTTATGCCGTGACCGACGCCGTTCTGGCTCC
TCATATCGGGGGGGAGGCTGGGAGCTCACATGCCCCGCCCCCGGCCCTCACCCTCATCTTCGACCGCCAT
CCCATCGCCGCCCTCCTGTGCTACCCGGCCGCGCGGTACCTTATGGGCAGCATGACCCCCCAGGCCGTGC
TGGCGTTCGTGGCCCTCATCCCGCCGACCTTGCCCGGCACCAACATCGTGCTTGGGGCCCTTCCGGAGGA
CAGACACATCGACCGCCTGGCCAAACGCCAGCGCCCCGGCGAGCGGCTGGACCTGGCTATGCTGGCTGCG
ATTCGCCGCGTTTACGGGCTACTTGCCAATACGGTGCGGTATCTGCAGTGCGGCGGGTCGTGGCGGGAGG
ACTGGGGACAGCTTTCGGGGACGGCCGTGCCGCCCCAGGGTGCCGAGCCCCAGAGCAACGCGGGCCCACG
ACCCCATATCGGGGACACGTTATTTACCCTGTTTCGGGCCCCCGAGTTGCTGGCCCCCAACGGCGACCTG
TATAACGTGTTTGCCTGGGCCTTGGACGTCTTGGCCAAACGCCTCCGTTCCATGCACGTCTTTATCCTGG
ATTACGACCAATCGCCCGCCGGCTGCCGGGACGCCCTGCTGCAACTTACCTCCGGGATGGTCCAGACCCA
CGTCACCACCCCCGGCTCCATACCGACGATATGCGACCTGGCGCGCACGTTTGCCCGGGAGATGGGGGAG
GCTAACTGATCTAGAGGGCCCGTTTAAACCCGCTGATCAGCCTCGACTGTGCCTTCTAGTTGCCAGCCAT
CTGTTGTTTGCCCCTCCCCCGTGCCTTCCTTGACCCTGGAAGGTGCCACTCCCACTGTCCTTTCCTAATA
AAATGAGGAAATTGCATCGCATTGTCTGAGTAGGTGTCATTCTATTCTGGGGGGTGGGGTGGGGCAGGAC
AGCAAGGGGGAGGATTGGGAAGACAATAGCAGGCATGCTGGGGATGCGGTGGGCTCTATGGACTAGCGGT
GGCGGCCTCGACATTGATTATTGACTAGTTATTAATAGTAATCAATTACGGGGTCATTAGTTCATAGCCC
ATATATGGAGTTCCGCGTTACATAACTTACGGTAAATGGCCCGCCTGGCTGACCGCCCAACGACCCCCGC
CCATTGACGTCAATAATGACGTATGTTCCCATAGTAACGCCAATAGGGACTTTCCATTGACGTCAATGGG
TGGAGTATTTACGGTAAACTGCCCACTTGGCAGTACATCAAGTGTATCATATGCCAAGTACGCCCCCTAT
TGACGTCAATGACGGTAAATGGCCCGCCTGGCATTATGCCCAGTACATGACCTTATGGGACTTTCCTACT
TGGCAGTACATCTACGTATTAGTCATCGCTATTACCATGGTCGAGGTGAGCCCCACGTTCTGCTTCACTC
TCCCCATCTCCCCCCCCTCCCCACCCCCAATTTTGTATTTATTTATTTTTTAATTATTTTGTGCAGCGRK
GGGGGSGGGGGGGGGGGGGGGGCGCGCGCCAGGCGGGGCGGGGCGGGGCGAGGGGCGGGGCGGGGCGAGG
CGGAGAGGTGCGGCGGCAGCCAATCAGAGCGGCGCGCTCCGAAAGTTTCCTTTTATGGCGAGGCGGCGGC
GGCGGCGGCCCTATAAAAAGCGAAGCGCGCGGCGGGCGGGAGTCGCTGCGCGCTGCCTTCGCCCCGTGCC
CCGCTCCGCCGCCGCCTCGCGCCGCCCGCCCCGGCTCTGACTGACCGCGTTACTCCCACAGGTGAGCGGG
CGGGACGGCCCTTCTCCTCCGGGCTGTAATTAGCGCTTGGTTTAATGACGGCTTGTTTCTTTTCTGTGGC
TGCGTGAAAGCCTTGAGGGGCTCCGGGAGGGCCCTTTGTGCGGGGGGAGCGGCTCGGGGGGTGCGTGCGT
GTGTGTGTGCGTGGGGAGCGCCGCGTGCGGCTCCGCGCTGCCCGGCGGCTGTGAGCGCTGCGGGCGCGGC
GCGGGGCTTTGTGCGCTCCGCAGTGTGCGCGAGGGGAGCGCGGCCGGGGGCGGTGCCCCGCGGTGCGGGG
GGGGCTGCGAGGGGAACAAAGGCTGCGTGCGGGGTGTGTGCGTGGGGGGGTGAGCAGGGGGTGTGGGCGC
GTCGGTCGGGCTGCAACCCCCCCTGCACCCCCCTCCCCGAGTTGCTGAGCACGGCCCGGCTTCGGGTGCG
GGGCTCCGTACGGGGCGTGGCGCGGGGCTCGCCGTGCCGGGCGGGGGGTGGCGGCAGGTGGGGGTGCCGG
GCGGGGCGGGGCCGCCTCGGGCCGGGGAGGGCTCGGGGGAGGGGCGCGGCGGCCCCCGGAGCGCCGGCGG
CTGTCGAGGCGCGGCGAGCCGCAGCCATTGCCTTTTATGGTAATCGTGCGAGAGGGCGCAGGGACTTCCT
TTGTCCCAAATCTGTGCGGAGCCGAAATCTGGGAGGCGCCGCCGCACCCCCTCTAGCGGGCGCGGGGCGA
AGCGGTGCGGCGCCGGCAGGAAGGAAATGGGCGGGGAGGGCCTTCGTGCGTCGCCGCGCCGCCGTCCCCT
TCTCCCTCTCCAGCCTCGGGGCTGTCCGCGGGGGGACGGCTGCCTTCGGGGGGGACGGGGCAGGGCGGGG
TTCGGCTTCTGGCGTGTGACCGGCGGCTCTAGAGCCTCTGCTAACCATGTTCATGCCTTCTTCTTTTTCC
TACAGCTCCTGGGCAACGTGCTGGTTATTGTGCTGTCTCATCATTTTGGCAAAGAATTCGCGGCCGCGGT
ACCGGCGCGCCGGATCCTGCAGGTTATCACAAGTTTGTACAAAAAAGCAGGCTCCACCATGGTGAGCAAG
GGCGAGGAGGACAACATGGCCATCATCAAGGAGTTCATGCGCTTCAAGGTGCACATGGAGGGCTCCGTGA
ACGGCCACGAGTTCGAGATCGAGGGCGAGGGCGAGGGCCGCCCCTACGAGGGCACCCAGACCGCCAAGCT
GAAGGTGACCAAGGGCGGCCCCCTGCCCTTCGCCTGGGACATCCTGTCCCCTCAGTTCATGTACGGCTCC
AAGGCCTACGTGAAGCACCCCGCCGACATCCCCGACTACTTGAAGCTGTCCTTCCCCGAGGGCTTCAAGT
GGGAGCGCGTGATGAACTTCGAGGACGGCGGCGTGGTGACCGTGACCCAGGACTCCTCCCTGCAGGACGG
CGAGTTCATCTACAAGGTGAAGCTGCGCGGCACCAACTTCCCCTCCGACGGCCCCGTAATGCAGAAGAAG
ACCATGGGCTGGGAGGCCTCCTCCGAGCGGATGTACCCCGAGGACGGCGCCCTGAAGGGCGAGATCAAGC
AGAGGCTGAAGCTGAAGGACGGCGGCCACTACGACGCCGAGGTCAAGACCACCTACAAGGCCAAGAAGCC
CGTGCAGCTGCCCGGCGCCTACAACGTCAACATCAAGCTGGACATCACCTCCCACAACGAGGACTACACC
ATCGTGGAACAGTACGAGCGCGCCGAGGGCCGCCACTCCACCGGCGGCATGGACGAGCTGTACAAGTAAG
ACCCAGCTTTCTTGTACAAAGTGGTGATAACTCTAGAGAATTCACTCCTCAGGTGCAGGCTGCCTATCAG
AAGGTGGTGGCTGGTGTGGCCAATGCCCTGGCTCACAAATACCACTGAGATCGATCTTTTTCCCTCTGCC
AAAAATTATGGGGACATCATGAAGCCCCTTGAGCATCTGACTTCTGGCTAATAAAGGAAATTTATTTTCA
TTGCAATAGTGTGTTGGAATTTTTTGTGTCTCTCACTCGGAAGGACATATGGGAGGGCAAATCATTTAAA
ACATCAGAATGAGTATTTGGTTTAGAGTTTGGCAACATATGCCCATATGCTGGCTGCCATGAACAAAGGT
TGGCTATAAAGAGGTCATCAGTATATGAAACAGCCCCCTGCTGTCCATTCCTTATTCCATAGAAAAGCCT
TGACTTGAGGTTAGATTTTTTTTATATTTTGTTTTGTGTTATTTTTTTCTTTAACATCCCTAAAATTTTC
CTTACATGTTTTACTAGCCAGATTTTTCCTCCTCTCCTGACTACTCCCAGTCATAGCTGTCCCTCTTCTC
TTATGGAGATCCCTCGACCTGCAGCCCAAGCTTGGGCACGGGCAGCTTGCCGGTGGAGTACCATGAACGC
TGCCTGTGAGCTGCTGGGCCGCCTGCAGGCTGAGGTCCTGGAGTGCGTGAGCCTGGTGGAGCTGACCTCG
CTTAAGGGCAGGGAGAAGCTGGCACCTGTACCCTTCTTCTCTCTCCTGCAGTATGAGTGACCACAGGGCC
TCCCAGCCCAACATCTCCAGCTGGATCCCAGGGAAATATCAGCCTTGGGCAACTGCAGTGACCAGGGGCA
CCGGCTGCCCACAGGGAACACATTCCTTTGCTGGGGTTCAGCGCCTCTCCTGGGGCTGGAAGTGCCAAAG
CCTGGGGCAAAGCTGTGTTTCAGCCACACTGAACCCAATTACACACAGCGGGAGAACGCAGTAAACAGCT
TTCCCACAAGAGCCGTCTCCTGTCCTCCTGTTCCCCAGGGCAGGGAGCCCCAGGACAACACCAGACTTCA
GCTGTACTGTGGGCATGTGCTGCTTGGCGTGATGCCCAGCAGAACCTGTCCTGGTTCTCACCTCAGGAGC
TAGAACCCTCCAGGGTACCGGCCATGATGGCCGAATTAATTCAAGCTAGTCGACATTGATTATTGACTAG
TTATTAATAGTAATCAATTACGGGGTCATTAGTTCATAGCCCATATATGGAGTTCCGCGTTACATAACTT
ACGGTAAATGGCCCGCCTGGCTGACCGCCCAACGACCCCCGCCCATTGACGTCAATAATGACGTATGTTC
CCATAGTAACGCCAATAGGGACTTTCCATTGACGTCAATGGGTGGAGTATTTACGGTAAACTGCCCACTT
GGCAGTACATCAAGTGTATCATATGCCAAGTACGCCCCCTATTGACGTCAATGACGGTAAATGGCCCGCC
TGGCATTATGCCCAGTACATGACCTTATGGGACTTTCCTACTTGGCAGTACATCTACGTATTAGTCATCG
CTATTACCATGGTCGAGGTGAGCCCCACGTTCTGCTTCACTCTCCCCATCTCCCCCCCCTCCCCACCCCC
AATTTTGTATTTATTTATTTTTTAATTATTTTGTGCAGCGATGGGGGCGGGGGGGGGGGGGGCGCGCGCC
AGGCGGGGCGGGGCGGGGCGAGGGGCGGGGCGGGGCGAGGCGGAGAGGTGCGGCGGCAGCCAATCAGAGC
GGCGCGCTCCGAAAGTTTCCTTTTATGGCGAGGCGGCGGCGGCGGCGGCCCTATAAAAAGCGAAGCGCGC
GGCGGGCGGGAGTCGCTGCGCGCKGCCTTCGCCCCGTGCCCCGCTCCGCCGCCGCCTCGCGCCGCCCGCC
CCGGCTCTGACTGACCGCGTTACTCCCACAGGTGAGCGGGCGGGACGGCCCTTCTCCTCCGGGCTGTAAT
TAGCGCTTGGTTTAATGACGGCTTGTTTCTTTTCTGTGGCTGCGTGAAAGCCTTGAGGGGCTCCGGGAGG
GCCCTTTGTGCGGGGGGTGTTKKKTSGGGGGGVBGGGGGGGGGVGGGGSGGGGAGRGGGRGGGGGGGGGG
GGGGGGGGGGGGGGGGGGGGGGGGGGGGGGGGGGGGGGGGGGGGGGGGGGGGGGGGGGGGGAASAGGGGG
GGGGGGGGGGGKGKGGGGGGGGGGGGGKGAGCRGGGGGTGTGGGCGCGTCGGTCGGGCTGCAACCCCCCC
TGCACCCCCCTCCCCGAGTTGCTGAGCACGGCCCGGCTTCGGGTGCGGGGCTCCGTACGGGGCGTGGCGC
GGGGCTCGCCGTGCCGGGCGGGGGGTGGCGGCAGGTGGGGGTGCCGGGCGGGGCGGGGCCGCCTCGGGCC
GGGGAGGGCTCGGGGGAGGGGCGCGGCGGCCCCCGGAGCGCCGGCGGCTGTCGAGGCGCGGCGAGCCGCA
GCCATTGCCTTTTATGGTAATCGTGCGAGAGGGCGCAGGGACTTCCTTTGTCCCAAATCTGTGCGGAGCC
GAAATCTGGGAGGCGCCGCCGCACCCCCTCTAGCGGGCGCGGGGCGAAGCGGTGCGGCGCCGGCAGGAAG
GAAATGGGCGGGGAGGGCCTTCGTGCGTCGCCGCGCCGCCGTCCCCTTCTCCCTCTCCAGCCTCGGGGCT
GTCCGCGGGGGGACGGCTGCCTTCGGGGGGGACGGGGCAGGGCGGGGTTCGGCTTCTGGCGTGTGACCGG
CGGCTCTAGAGCCTCTGCTAACCATGTTCATGCCTTCTTCTTTTTCCTACAGCTCCTGGGCAACGTGCTG
GTTATTGTGCTGTCTCATCATTTTGGCAAAGAATTGGATCCTAGTGGATCCCCCGG
