>Addgene plasmid #107279 | pbG-APRT-J-u32uni-PdTKmCh | addgene partial sequence | sequence record 205867 | Addgene Partial NGS Result
CTCCTGGGCAACGTGCTGGTTATTGTGCTGTCTCATCATTTTGGCAAAGAATTCGCGGCCGCGGTACCGG
CGCGCCGGATCCTGCAGGTTATCACAAGTTTGTACAAAAAAGCAGGCTCCACCATGGTGAGCAAGGGCGA
GGAGGACAACATGGCCATCATCAAGGAGTTCATGCGCTTCAAGGTGCACATGGAGGGCTCCGTGAACGGC
CACGAGTTCGAGATCGAGGGCGAGGGCGAGGGCCGCCCCTACGAGGGCACCCAGACCGCCAAGCTGAAGG
TGACCAAGGGCGGCCCCCTGCCCTTCGCCTGGGACATCCTGTCCCCTCAGTTCATGTACGGCTCCAAGGC
CTACGTGAAGCACCCCGCCGACATCCCCGACTACTTGAAGCTGTCCTTCCCCGAGGGCTTCAAGTGGGAG
CGCGTGATGAACTTCGAGGACGGCGGCGTGGTGACCGTGACCCAGGACTCCTCCCTGCAGGACGGCGAGT
TCATCTACAAGGTGAAGCTGCGCGGCACCAACTTCCCCTCCGACGGCCCCGTAATGCAGAAGAAGACCAT
GGGCTGGGAGGCCTCCTCCGAGCGGATGTACCCCGAGGACGGCGCCCTGAAGGGCGAGATCAAGCAGAGG
CTGAAGCTGAAGGACGGCGGCCACTACGACGCCGAGGTCAAGACCACCTACAAGGCCAAGAAGCCCGTGC
AGCTGCCCGGCGCCTACAACGTCAACATCAAGCTGGACATCACCTCCCACAACGAGGACTACACCATCGT
GGAACAGTACGAGCGCGCCGAGGGCCGCCACTCCACCGGCGGCATGGACGAGCTGTACAAGTAAGACCCA
GCTTTCTTGTACAAAGTGGTGATAACTCTAGAGAATTCACTCCTCAGGTGCAGGCTGCCTATCAGAAGGT
GGTGGCTGGTGTGGCCAATGCCCTGGCTCACAAATACCACTGAGATCGATCTTTTTCCCTCTGCCAAAAA
TTATGGGGACATCATGAAGCCCCTTGAGCATCTGACTTCTGGCTAATAAAGGAAATTTATTTTCATTGCA
ATAGTGTGTTGGAATTTTTTGTGTCTCTCACTCGGAAGGACATATGGGAGGGCAAATCATTTAAAACATC
AGAATGAGTATTTGGTTTAGAGTTTGGCAACATATGCCCATATGCTGGCTGCCATGAACAAAGGTTGGCT
ATAAAGAGGTCATCAGTATATGAAACAGCCCCCTGCTGTCCATTCCTTATTCCATAGAAAAGCCTTGACT
TGAGGTTAGATTTTTTTTATATTTTGTTTTGTGTTATTTTTTTCTTTAACATCCCTAAAATTTTCCTTAC
ATGTTTTACTAGCCAGATTTTTCCTCCTCTCCTGACTACTCCCAGTCATAGCTGTCCCTCTTCTCTTATG
GAGATCCCTCGACCTGCAGCCCAAGCTTGGGCACGGGCAGCTTGCCGGTGGAGTACCATGAACGCTGCCT
GTGAGCTGCTGGGCCGCCTGCAGGCTGAGGTCCTGGAGTGCGTGAGCCTGGTGGAGCTGACCTCGCTTAA
GGGCAGGGAGAAGCTGGCACCTGTACCCTTCTTCTCTCTCCTGCAGTATGAGTGACCACAGGGCCTCCCA
GCCCAACATCTCCAGCTGGATCCCAGGGAAATATCAGCCTTGGGCAACTGCAGTGACCAGGGGCACCGGC
TGCCCACAGGGAACACATTCCTTTGCTGGGGTTCAGCGCCTCTCCTGGGGCTGGAAGTGCCAAAGCCTGG
GGCAAAGCTGTGTTTCAGCCACACTGAACCCAATTACACACAGCGGGAGAACGCAGTAAACAGCTTTCCC
ACAAGAGCCGTCTCCTGTCCTCCTGTTCCCCAGGGCAGGGAGCCCCAGGACAACACCAGACTTCAGCTGT
ACTGTGGGCATGTGCTGCTTGGCGTGATGCCCAGCAGAACCTGTCCTGGTTCTCACCTCAGGAGCTAGAA
CCCTCCAGGGTACCGGCCATGATGGCCGAATTAATTCAAGCTAGTC
